>Addgene plasmid #222971 | His_CL7_2NLS_iCas12a-4NLS | addgene full sequence | sequence record 440602 | Addgene NGS Result
CGCTACCCTAAATGGTCAAACGCGTACGATTTTAATTTCTCAGAAACAGAGAAATACAAAGATATTGCGG
GGTTTTATCGCGAAGTCGAAGAACAAGGGTATAAGGTGTCGTTCGAATCGGCTTCCAAAAAGGAAGTGGA
TAAACTTGTTGAAGAAGGCAAACTCTATATGTTCCAGATCTACAACAAAGATTTCTCCGACAAGAGCCAT
GGCACGCCGAACTTACATACCATGTACTTTAAATTACTGTTCGATGAAAATAATCATGGTCAGATTCGCT
TGAGCGGTGGCGCCGAACTGTTTATGCGCCGCGCATCATTGAAAAAGGAAGAACTTGTTGTGCACCCAGC
AAACAGTCCGATTGCAAACAAAAATCCGGATAACCCGAAGAAAACTACCACCTTAAGCTATGATGTATAT
AAAGATAAACGTTTTAGCGAAGATCAGTATGAACTCCACATTCCGATCGCGATTAACAAATGTCCTAAGA
ACATCTTTAAAATCAATACCGAGGTTCGTGTACTGCTCAAACACGACGACAACCCCTATGTTATTGGCAT
TGACCGCGGCGAACGCAACCTGCTGTATATTGTCGTTGTGGATGGCAAAGGTAACATTGTTGAACAGTAT
AGCCTTAATGAAATCATCAATAATGTCAACGGCATTCGTATTAAAACGGACTATCATAGCCTGCTGGACA
AAAAAGAGAAAGAACGCTTCGAAGCCCGTCAGAATTGGACCTCTATCGAAAATATCAAGGAACTGAAAGC
TGGGTACATTTCTCAAGTGGTCCACAAGATTTGCGAACTGGTGGAAAAGTATGACGCGGTGATCGCACTG
GAGGATCTGAATTCGGGCTTTAAAAATAGCCGTGTGAAGGTGGAGAAACAGGTTTACCAAAAGTTCGAAA
AAATGCTGATTAACAAACTTAATTACATGGTGGACAAAAAATCTAATCCATATGCGACCGGCGGGGCTCT
CAAAGGCTATCAGATTACGAATAAATTCGAAAGCTTCAAATCCATGTCTACCCAGAACGGATTTATCTTT
TACATCCCCGCCTGGCTGACTTCCAAAATTGATCCGAGTACCGGTTTTGCTAATCTGCTGAAAACCAAAT
ATACGTCGATCGCCGATTCAAAAAAATTCATTAGCAGCTTCGACCGTATTATGTACGTCCCGGAAGAAGA
TCTGTTCGAATTCGCCCTTGACTATAAAAATTTCTCGCGTACGGATGCCGATTATATCAAAAAATGGAAA
CTGTATAGCTACGGCAACCGCATCCGCATTTTTCGCAACCCAAAGAAGAACAACGTATTTGACTGGGAGG
AAGTTTGCTTGACGAGCGCTTACAAAGAGCTCTTTAACAAATATGGGATCAATTATCAGCTAGGGGACAT
CCGTGTGTTGCTGTGTGAGCAGTCAGATAAAGCGTTCTACAGCTCTTTCATGGCTTTAATGACGCTGATG
TTGCAGATGCGCAATTCGATCACTGGCCGCACCGATGTCGATTTCCTGATTAGCCCGGTCAAAAATAGCG
ATGGCATTTTTTACGATTCACGTAACTATGAAGCCCAGGAAAACGCTATTCTGCCGAAGAACGCTGATGC
GAACGGCGCGTACAATATTGCCCGTAAGGTATTGTGGGCAATTGGTCAGTTCAAGAAAGCGGAAGATGAG
AAGTTGGATAAGGTCAAAATTGCGATCCCGAATAAAGAATGGCTGGAATATGCGCAGACCAGCGTGAAAC
ATGGCGGATCACCGAAGAAGAAACGCAAAGTCGGAGGTAGCCCTAAGAAGAAGCGTAAGGTTGGGGGGTC
GCCAAAGAAGAAACGTAAAGTTGGGGGCTCGCCGAAAAAGAAACGCAAGGTGTAATAGGTAATCTCTGCT
TAAAAGCACAGAATCTAAGATCCCTGCCATTTGGCGGGGATTTTTTTATTTGTTTTCAGGAAATAAATAA
TCGATCGCGTAATAAAATCTATTATTATTTTTGTGAAGAATAAATTTGGGTGCAATGAGAATGCGCAGGC
CCTTTCGTCTCGCGCGTTTCGGTGATGACGGTGAAAACCTCTGACACATGTCGAGTAAGGATCTCCAGGC
ATCAAATAAAACGAAAGGCTCAGTCGAAAGACTGGGCCTTTCGTTTTATCTGTTGTTTGTCGGTGAACGC
TCTCGTCGACACTATGGTTGCTTTGACGTATGCGGTGTGAAATACCGCACAGATGCGTAAGGAGAAAATA
CCGCATCAGGCGTCAGGTGGCACTTTTCGGGGAAATGTGCGCGGAACCCCTATTTGTTTATTTTTCTAAA
TACATTCAAATATGTATCCGCTCATGAGACAATAACCCTGATAAATGCTTCAATAATATTGAAAAAGGAA
GAGTATGAGTATTCAACATTTCCGTGTCGCCCTTATTCCCTTTTTTGCGGCATTTTGCCTTCCTGTTTTT
GCTCACCCAGAAACGCTGGTGAAAGTAAAAGATGCTGAAGATCAGTTGGGTGCACGAGTGGGTTACATCG
AACTGGATCTCAACAGCGGTAAGATCCTTGAGAGTTTTCGCCCCGAAGAACGTTTTCCAATGATGAGCAC
TTTTAAAGTTCTGCTATGTGGCGCGGTATTATCCCGTATTGACGCCGGGCAAGAGCAACTCGGTCGCCGC
ATACACTATTCTCAGAATGACTTGGTTGAGTACTCACCAGTCACAGAAAAGCATCTTACGGATGGCATGA
CAGTAAGAGAATTATGCAGTGCTGCCATAACCATGAGTGATAACACTGCGGCCAACTTACTTCTGACAAC
GATCGGAGGACCGAAGGAGCTAACCGCTTTTTTGCACAACATGGGGGATCATGTAACTCGCCTTGATCGT
TGGGAACCGGAGCTGAATGAAGCCATACCAAACGACGAGCGTGACACCACGATGCCTGTAGCAATGGCAA
CAACGTTGCGCAAACTATTAACTGGCGAACTACTTACTCTAGCTTCCCGGCAACAATTAATAGACTGGAT
GGAGGCGGATAAAGTTGCAGGACCACTTCTGCGCTCGGCCCTTCCGGCTGGCTGGTTTATTGCTGATAAA
TCTGGAGCCGGTGAGCGTGGGTCTCGCGGTATCATTGCAGCACTGGGGCCAGATGGTAAGCCCTCCCGTA
TCGTAGTTATCTACACGACGGGGAGTCAGGCAACTATGGATGAACGAAATAGACAGATCGCTGAGATAGG
TGCCTCACTGATTAAGCATTGGTAACTGTCAGACCAAGTTTACTCATATATACTTTAGATTGATTTAAAA
CTTCATTTTTAATTTAAAAGGATCTAGGTGAAGATCCTTTTTGATAATCTCATGACCAAAATCCCTTAAC
GTGAGTTTTCGTTCCACTGAGCGTCAGACCCCGTAGAAAAGATCAAAGGATCTTCTTGAGATCCTTTTTT
TCTGCGCGTAATCTGCTGCTTGCAAACAAAAAAACCACCGCTACCAGCGGTGGTTTGTTTGCCGGATCAA
GAGCTACCAACTCTTTTTCCGAAGGTAACTGGCTTCAGCAGAGCGCAGATACCAAATACTGTTCTTCTAG
TGTAGCCGTAGTTAGGCCACCACTTCAAGAACTCTGTAGCACCGCCTACATACCTCGCTCTGCTAATCCT
GTTACCAGTGGCTGCTGCCAGTGGCGATAAGTCGTGTCTTACCGGGTTGGACTCAAGACGATAGTTACCG
GATAAGGCGCAGCGGTCGGGCTGAACGGGGGGTTCGTGCACACAGCCCAGCTTGGAGCGAACGACCTACA
CCGAACTGAGATACCTACAGCGTGAGCTATGAGAAAGCGCCACGCTTCCCGAAGGGAGAAAGGCGGACAG
GTATCCGGTAAGCGGCAGGGTCGGAACAGGAGAGCGCACGAGGGAGCTTCCAGGGGGAAACGCCTGGTAT
CTTTATAGTCCTGTCGGGTTTCGCCACCTCTGACTTGAGCGTCGATTTTTGTGATGCTCGTCAGGGGGGC
GGAGCCTATGGAAAAACGCCAGCAACGCGGCCTTTTTACGGTTCCTGGCCTTTTGCTGGCCTTTTGCTCA
CATAGTCATGCCCCGCGCCCACCGGAAGGAGCTGACTGGGTTGAAGGCTCTCAAGGGCATCGGTCGAGAT
CCCGGTGCCTAATGAGTGAGCTAACTTACATTAATTGCGTTGCGCTCACTGCCCGCTTTCCAGTCGGGAA
ACCTGTCGTGCCAGCTGCATTAATGAATCGGCCAACGCGCGGGGAGAGGCGGTTTGCGTATTGGGCGCCA
GGGTGGTTTTTCTTTTCACCAGTGAGACGGGCAACAGCTGATTGCCCTTCACCGCCTGGCCCTGAGAGAG
TTGCAGCAAGCGGTCCACGCTGGTTTGCCCCAGCAGGCGAAAATCCTGTTTGATGGTGGTTAACGGCGGG
ATATAACATGAGCTGTCTTCGGTATCGTCGTATCCCACTACCGAGATATCCGCACCAACGCGCAGCCCGG
ACTCGGTAATGGCGCGCATTGCGCCCAGCGCCATCTGATCGTTGGCAACCAGCATCGCAGTGGGAACGAT
GCCCTCATTCAGCATTTGCATGGTTTGTTGAAAACCGGACATGGCACTCCAGTCGCCTTCCCGTTCCGCT
ATCGGCTGAATTTGATTGCGAGTGAGATATTTATGCCAGCCAGCCAGACGCAGACGCGCCGAGACAGAAC
TTAATGGGCCCGCTAACAGCGCGATTTGCTGGTGACCCAATGCGACCAGATGCTCCACGCCCAGTCGCGT
ACCGTCTTCATGGGAGAAAATAATACTGTTGATGGGTGTCTGGTCAGAGACATCAAGAAATAACGCCGGA
ACATTAGTGCAGGCAGCTTCCACAGCAATGGCATCCTGGTCATCCAGCGGATAGTTAATGATCAGCCCAC
TGACGCGTTGCGCGAGAAGATTGTGCACCGCCGCTTTACAGGCTTCGACGCCGCTTCGTTCTACCATCGA
CACCACCACGCTGGCACCCAGTTGATCGGCGCGAGATTTAATCGCCGCGACAATTTGCGACGGCGCGTGC
AGGGCCAGACTGGAGGTGGCAACGCCAATCAGCAACGACTGTTTGCCCGCCAGTTGTTGTGCCACGCGGT
TGGGAATGTAATTCAGCTCCGCCATCGCCGCTTCCACTTTTTCCCGCGTTTTCGCAGAAACGTGGCTGGC
CTGGTTCACCACGCGGGAAACGGTCTGATAAGAGACACCGGCATACTCTGCGACATCGTATAACGTTACT
GGTTTCACATTCACCACCCTGAATTGACTCTCTTCCGGGCACTATCATGCCATACCGCGAAAGGTTTTGC
GCCATTCGATGGTGTCCGGGATCTCGACGCTCTCCCTTATGCGACTCCTGCATTAGGAAGCAGCCCAGTA
GTAGGTTGAGGCCGTTGAGCACCGCCGCCGCAAGGAATGGTGTGGTTGACAATTAATCATCGGCTCGTAT
AATGTGTAATTGTGAGCGGATAACAATTTGATGTGCTAGCGCATATCCAGTGTAGTAAGGCAAGTCCCTT
CAAGAGTTATCGTTGATACCCCTCGTAGTGCACATTCCTTTAACGCTTCAAAATCTGTAAAGCACGCCAT
ATCGCCGAAAGGCACACTTAATTATTAAGAGGTAATACACCATGAAATCTTCTCACCATCACCATCACCA
TGGTTCTAGCAAAAGCAATGAACCGGGTAAAGCAACCGGTGAAGGTAAACCGGTTAATAACAAATGGCTG
AACAATGCCGGTAAAGATCTGGGTAGTCCGGTTCCGGATCGTATTGCAAATAAACTGCGTGATAAAGAAT
TCGAGAGCTTCGATGATTTTCGTGAAACCTTTTGGGAAGAAGTTAGCAAAGATCCTGAACTGAGCAAACA
GTTTAGCCGCAATAACAATGATCGTATGAAAGTTGGTAAAGCACCGAAAACACGTACCCAGGATGTTAGC
GGTAAACGTACCTCATTTGAACTGAATCATCAGAAACCGATTGAACAGAATGGTGGCGTTTATGATATGG
ATAACATTAGCGTTGTTACCCCGAAACGCAACATTGATATTGAAGGCGGTGGTGGTGGTTCTTTGGAGGT
TTTGTTCCAGGGTCCAAACGCGACACCAAAGAAAAAGCGTAAAGTCGGGGGATCTCCGAAAAAGAAACGG
AAAGTAGGTATCCACGGAGTCCCAGCAGCTACCATGAGCAAACTGGAGAAGTTCACGAACTGTTATTCTC
TGTCGAAAACCTTACGTTTTAAGGCCATTCCGGTAGGTAAAACGCAAGAAAATATCGACAATAAACGTCT
ACTGGTTGAAGATGAAAAGCGTGCCGAAGATTATAAAGGTGTTAAAAAGCTGCTTGATCGCTATTACCTG
TCTTTTATCAACGATGTTCTGCATTCCATCAAATTGAAAAACTTGAATAATTACATCTCGTTATTTCGCA
AAAAAACCCGTACCGAAAAAGAAAACAAGGAGCTGGAAAACCTTGAAATTAATCTGCGTAAAGAAATCGC
GAAAGCATTTAAAGGTAATGAAGGATATAAATCTCTGTTTAAAAAAGACATTATTGAAACCATCCTGCCT
GAGTTCTTGGATGATAAAGATGAAATTGCCCTGGTTAATAGCTTTAATGGCTTTACGACTGCATTTACCG
GCTTTTTTGATAACCGTGAAAACATGTTCAGCGAAGAAGCGAAATCGACTTCCATTGCCTTCCGTTGCAT
TAATGAAAACCTGACCCGCTACATTTCTAATATGGACATCTTTGAAAAAGTTGATGCCATTTTCGACAAA
CATGAAGTTCAAGAAATCAAAGAAAAGATTTTAAACTCCGATTATGATGTTGAAGATTTCTTTGAGGGAG
AATTTTTCAATTTTGTTCTCACCCAAGAGGGTATTGATGTATATAACGCCATTATCGGAGGATTTGTTAC
GGAATCAGGCGAAAAGATTAAAGGACTGAATGAATACATTAATTTATACAATCAGAAAACCAAACAGAAA
TTGCCAAAATTCAAACCACTGTATAAACAGGTATTAAGCGACCGTGAATCCTTGTCCTTTTATGGCGAAG
GCTATACAAGCGATGAAGAGGTGCTCGAAGTATTCCGTAATACTTTGAACAAAAACTCGGAAATCTTCTC
CAGCATTAAAAAACTGGAAAAATTGTTTAAAAATTTCGATGAATATAGTAGCGCAGGCATCTTCGTCAAA
AATGGCCCTGCGATTTCAACCATTTCTAAAGACATTTTCGGTGAATGGAACGTGATCCGCGATAAATGGA
ACGCGGAGTATGACGACATTCATCTGAAAAAAAAAGCCGTTGTTACCGAAAAGTATGAAGATGACCGCCG
CAAGAGCTTTAAAAAAATTGGTAGTTTCTCACTGGAACAGTTACAAGAATATGCAGACGCCGATCTGTCG
GTTGTGGAAAAGTTAAAAGAGATTATTATCCAGAAAGTCGATGAAATTTATAAAGTGTACGGCTCCAGCG
AAAAGCTCTTTGATGCCGACTTTGTTTTAGAAAAATCGCTGAAAAAAAACGATGCCGTGGTGGCCATCAT
GAAAGATCTGTTGGATTCGGTCAAATCGTTCGAAAACTATATCAAGGCGTTCTTTGGCGAAGGGAAAGAA
ACCAATCGTGACGAATCGTTCTATGGCGATTTTGTGTTGGCGTATGATATTCTTCTGAAAGTAGATCACA
TCTATGATGCTATCCGCAACTACGTGACCCAGAAACCGTATTCGAAGGATAAATTTAAGCTGTATTTTCA
AAACCCTCAGTTTATGGGTGGCTGGGATAAAGATAAAGAAACCGACTACCGCGCGACGATCTTGCGCTAT
GGCTCTAAGTACTATTTAGCCATCATGGATAAAAAGTATGCAAAATGCCTCCAGAAAATCGATAAGGATG
ATGTCAACGGGAACTACGAAAAAATCAACTACAAACTCTTGCCTGGCCCGAATAAAATGCTGCCGAAAGT
CTTTTTTTCCAAAAAATGGATGGCCTATTATAACCCTTCCGAAGATATTCAGAAGATTTACAAGAACGGT
ACCTTTAAAAAAGGTGACATGTTTAATCTGAATGACTGTCACAAGCTTATTGATTTCTTCAAAGATAGTA
TTTCT
Features (pLannotate 1.2.2; 17 found; start..end, strand, type, name):
   1883..2027    +  3'UTR          cspA 3'UTR: cspA; 3'UTR of the E. coli cold shock protein cspA gene (Mitta et al., 1997)
   2039..2074    +  CDS            rop (fragment): Rop protein, which maintains plasmids at low copy number; rop
   2103..2174    +  terminator     rrnB T1 terminator: transcription terminator T1 from the E. coli rrnB gene
   2199..2250    +  misc_feature   bom (fragment): basis of mobility region from pBR322
   2280..2384    +  promoter       AmpR promoter: bla
   2385..3245    +  CDS            AmpR: β-lactamase; bla; confers resistance to ampicillin, carbenicillin, and related antibiotics
   3416..4004    +  rep_origin     ori: high-copy-number ColE1/pMB1/pBR322/pUC origin of replication
   4062..4127    -  CDS            TcR (fragment): tetracycline efflux protein; tet; confers resistance to tetracycline
   4142..4163    -  protein_bind   CAP binding site: CAP binding activates transcription in the presence of cAMP. E. coli catabolite activator protein
   4176..5258    -  CDS            lacI: lac repressor; lacI; The lac repressor binds to the lac operator to inhibit transcription in E. coli. This inhibition can be relieved by adding lactose or isopropyl-β-D-thiogalactopyranoside (IPTG).
   5259..5336    -  promoter       lacI promoter: lacI
   5344..5432    -  CDS            TcR (fragment): tetracycline efflux protein; tet; confers resistance to tetracycline
   5436..5464    +  promoter       tac promoter: strong E. coli promoter; hybrid between the trp and lac UV5 promoters
   5470..5486    +  protein_bind   lac operator: The lac repressor binds to the lac operator to inhibit transcription in E. coli. This inhibition can be relieved by adding lactose or isopropyl-β-D-thiogalactopyranoside (IPTG). lac repressor encoded by lacI
   5508..5641    +  5'UTR          cspA 5'UTR: cspA; 5'UTR of the E. coli cold shock protein cspA gene (Mitta et al., 1997)
   5654..5671    +  CDS            6xHis: 6xHis affinity tag
   5678..6070    +  CDS            colE7 (fragment): CEA7_ECOLX - Also known as cea. Experimental evidence at protein level: Swiss-Prot protein existence level 1. Colicins are polypeptide toxins produced by and active against E.coli and closely related bacteria. From Escherichia coli.
