[The description below was written by a language model from this plasmid's Addgene catalogue record and pLannotate feature annotations shown in this document.]
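Description:
His_CL7_2NLS_iCas12a-4NLS is a bacterial expression plasmid built on a pCold-type backbone for producing a recombinant, NLS-rich iCas12a nuclease in E. coli. It is maintained through a high-copy ColE1/pUC-type origin and selected with ampicillin via the β-lactamase gene. Short remnants of rop, bom and the tetracycline resistance gene in the annotation are backbone leftovers rather than functional elements.

Expression is driven by the tac promoter followed by a lac operator, and the plasmid carries its own lacI gene, so transcription is repressed until induced with IPTG. The transcript is framed by the cspA 5′ and 3′ untranslated regions characteristic of pCold vectors, which come from the E. coli cold shock gene, and an rrnB T1 terminator lies downstream. The synthetic open reading frame, recorded as 4,359 bp, begins with a 6xHis tag and then CL7, which the feature table detects as a colicin E7 fragment. CL7 is an engineered colicin E7 DNase-domain tag that binds the immunity protein Im7 very tightly, so the two tags together support affinity purification. According to the construct name, these are followed by two nuclear localization signals, iCas12a, and four more C-terminal NLS copies. The automated annotation does not label the NLS or Cas12a segments, which lie in the unannotated stretch spanning the sequence origin of the circular map.

The stated purpose is bacterial production of this iCas12a protein. The associated publication concerns self-deliverable ribonucleoproteins for genome editing in the brain, which suggests the purified protein is intended for assembly with guide RNA into such complexes.
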