Addgene plasmid #222971: His_CL7_2NLS_iCas12a-4NLS
Purpose: Bacterial expression of NLS-rich iCas12a construct
Depositing lab: Jennifer Doudna. Depositing organization: University of California, Berkeley. Publication: Engineering self-deliverable ribonucleoproteins for genome editing in the brain. Chen K, Stahl EC, Kang MH, Xu B, Allen R, Trinidad M, Doudna JA. Nat Commun. 2024 Feb 26;15(1):1727. doi: 10.1038/s41467-024-45998-2. PubMed 38409124.
Backbone
  Vector backbone: pCold
  Vector type: Bacterial Expression, CRISPR
Growth in bacteria
  Bacterial resistance: Ampicillin, 100 μg/mL
  Growth temperature: 37°C
  Growth strain: DH5alpha
  Growth instructions: The Doudna lab uses BL21 Rosetta E. coli for protein expression.
  Copy number: High Copy
Gene/Insert
  Gene/Insert name: His_CL7_2NLS_iCas12a-4NLS (alt name: 2x-iCas12a-4x)
  Species: Synthetic
  Insert size (bp): 4359
  Promoter: tac
  Tag / fusion protein: His (N terminal on insert); CL7 (N terminal on insert)
  Cloning method: Gibson Cloning
  Sequencing primers: 5′ agcggataacaatttgatgtgc; 3′ ATAATACCGCGCCACATAGC
Terms and licenses: Academic/Nonprofit Terms; Industry Terms: Not Available to Industry
How to cite: His_CL7_2NLS_iCas12a-4NLS was a gift from Jennifer Doudna (Addgene plasmid # 222971 ; http://n2t.net/addgene:222971 ; RRID:Addgene_222971)
